>Addgene plasmid #24944 | pGL2B -688/+64 | addgene partial sequence | sequence record 30881 | 24944 with LucNrev
GCCCAAGGAGATGGCGCCGGGCCTTTCTTTATGTTTTTGGCGTCTTCCATTTTACCAACAGTACCGGAAT
GCCAAGCTTGATGGAGCTCTCTTTTCTGCAAGGCTGCCTTGTGGCTTTGGTAGTGCAAGAGCAAGTCTCT
AAATGTAGACCTCCTGTTCTTGGTCCCCCTTTTATACTGAAGGCTCAGTGGGGCCTTCCTGGCAAAGGTT
TTTGTTATTCAGGCTCCTCCTCCCTCTTCTAAACCATGCAATTTTTGAGTTTAATTTCTTTCTTTTTTTT
TTCCTTTCCCTTTTTTTTGCATTGTAAGCGCTAAAGAACTGGTCGGAATGAACTTCTGCATTACAGCTAT
TTTTAGTATGGGCTACCTCTCTTTTAATTTTTTTTTCTTTTTAGCTTCTCAATACTAAAAGTTGTATTTC
CTGAGGCAGACAGCTGTTCTATGTACAGAGGCCCTCATCTGTGGATTCCATTCACGCACTCCCAGGTCAT
AATGACGTGGATAAATGGGCTATTCCAGAACATATTAGGATTGAGAAATAATTGTTTCCCCCACTCAACC
TGGGTTGAACGTCCGATATTTCTTGCTGACTCGGAAGTCACCTTAGCACTCAGTTACCCAAAGGAAACCC
CGAGAGGGCTGATTTTCTTCAGACCTCACTCTCTTTAATTCTTCCATCACGTATTCAAGACTATCCTTTG
AGGATATGTGTGCTGTGGGGCAGTTGGTCANAGGAGAGTTCTGGTGCCTCCTCTGCCCCGTGTTTCACGA
ANAAGCTCAGATCCCAGCATGAGAAGTTAGGAGAAGGAACTCAGACTTCTGGGAGGCTTCTCGAGCTAGC
AACGCGTAANAGCTCGGNACCTCCCGGGTTATGTTAGCTCAGTTACAGTACCANAAGATACATTGATGAG
TTTGGGACAA
