[The description below was written by a language model from this plasmid's Addgene catalogue record.]
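Description:
pGL2B -688/+64 is a luciferase reporter plasmid built on the commercial pGL2-Basic (pGL2B) backbone, a promoterless and enhancerless vector of about 5.6 kb in which a firefly luciferase coding sequence sits downstream of a cloning site. It is propagated in E. coli under ampicillin selection; the record does not state the copy number, and no feature table is provided, so the origin of replication and other backbone elements are not itemised here.

The insert is a 752 bp fragment of the mouse Il10 (interleukin-10) promoter, placed by restriction cloning upstream of luciferase. The name indicates that the fragment spans positions -688 to +64, presumably numbered relative to the transcription start site, which matches the stated insert size. Although the catalogue lists luciferase as a C-terminal "tag", the arrangement is best understood as a transcriptional reporter rather than a protein fusion: because the backbone lacks its own promoter, luciferase expression depends on the activity of the inserted IL-10 regulatory sequence, and light output after transfection serves as a readout of promoter strength.

The associated publication concerns lipopolysaccharide-mediated induction of the IL-10 promoter in macrophages and the role of the transcription factor Sp1 in that response. The coordinate-based name suggests the plasmid may belong to a series of promoter fragments used to map regulatory regions, though the record does not say so explicitly. It is suited to transient transfection assays that measure basal and stimulus-induced IL-10 promoter activity. No mammalian selection marker is recorded.
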