Addgene plasmid #24944: pGL2B -688/+64
Depositing lab: Stephen Smale. Depositing organization: University of California, Los Angeles (UCLA). Publication: A prominent role for Sp1 during lipopolysaccharide-mediated induction of the IL-10 promoter in macrophages. Brightbill HD, Plevy SE, Modlin RL, Smale ST. J Immunol. 2000 Feb 15. 164(4):1940-51. PubMed 10657644.
Backbone
  Vector backbone: pGL2B
  Backbone manufacturer: Promega
  Backbone size w/o insert (bp): 5597
  Vector type: Luciferase
Growth in bacteria
  Bacterial resistance: Ampicillin, 100 μg/mL
  Growth temperature: 37°C
  Growth strain: DH5alpha
  Copy number: Unknown
Gene/Insert
  Gene/Insert name: IL-10 promoter
  Species: M. musculus (mouse)
  Insert size (bp): 752
  Entrez Gene: Il10 (a.k.a. CSIF, If2a, Il-10)
  Tag / fusion protein: Luciferase (C terminal on insert)
  Cloning method: Restriction Enzyme
  Sequencing primers: 5′ N/A; 3′ LucNRev
Terms and licenses: Academic/Nonprofit Terms; Industry Terms: Not Available to Industry
How to cite: pGL2B -688/+64 was a gift from Stephen Smale (Addgene plasmid # 24944 ; http://n2t.net/addgene:24944 ; RRID:Addgene_24944)
